Addgene plasmid #140406: GS1.1/UBQ10
Purpose: mApple expression regulated by the CaMV35S promoter, mCitrine expression regulated by the A. thaliana UBQ10 promoter. nourseothricin acetyl transferase selectable marker (nat)
Depositing lab: Mathias Pribil. Depositing organization: University of Copenhagen.
Backbone
  Vector backbone: pB2GW7
  Backbone manufacturer: https://gateway.psb.ugent.be
  Backbone size w/o insert (bp): 8179
  Modifications to backbone: BASTA resistance marker (bar) replaced with nourseothricin resistance marker (nat).
  Vector type: Plant Expression, Synthetic Biology
  Selectable markers: Nourseothricin/streptothricin
Growth in bacteria
  Bacterial resistance: Spectinomycin, 50 μg/mL
  Growth temperature: 37°C
  Growth strain: DH5alpha
  Copy number: Low Copy
Gene/Insert 1
  Gene/Insert name: mApple
  Species: Synthetic
  Insert size (bp): 711
  Promoter: Cauliflower mosaic virus 35S
  Cloning method: Gibson Cloning
  Sequencing primers: 5′ CTCGGATTCCATTGCCCAGCTAT; 3′ ATATGCTCAACACATGAGCGA
Gene/Insert 2
  Gene/Insert name: mCitrine
  Species: Synthetic
  Insert size (bp): 720
  Promoter: A. thaliana UBQ10
  Cloning method: Gibson Cloning
  Sequencing primers: 5′ TAGTTTCTAGTTTGTGCGATCG; 3′ CACGAACTCCAGCAGGACCATG
Resource information
  A portion of this plasmid was derived from a plasmid made by: mApple was amplified from mApple-pBAD, a gift from Michael Davidson & Nathan Shaner & Roger Tsien (Addgene plasmid # 54536 ; http://n2t.net/addgene:54536 ; RRID:Addgene_54536). The mCitrine coding sequence was originally obtained from the pET mCitrine LIC cloning vector (a gift from Scott Gradia (Addgene plasmid # 29771)).
Terms and licenses: Academic/Nonprofit Terms; Industry Terms: Not Available to Industry
How to cite: GS1.1/UBQ10 was a gift from Mathias Pribil (Addgene plasmid # 140406 ; http://n2t.net/addgene:140406 ; RRID:Addgene_140406)
