[The description below was written by a language model from this plasmid's Addgene catalogue record and pLannotate feature annotations shown in this document.]
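Description:
GS1.1/UBQ10 is a plant binary T-DNA vector built on pB2GW7, a Gateway-family backbone in which the original BASTA resistance gene (bar) has been replaced by a nourseothricin acetyltransferase (nat) marker. The annotated sequence is about 11.6 kb. Outside the T-DNA borders it carries the pVS1 replication module (RepA, StaA and oriV), which supports maintenance in Agrobacterium. It also has a ColE1/pBR322-type origin with a bom mobilisation region for E. coli. Bacterial selection is by spectinomycin through the aadA (SmR) gene, and the catalogue lists the plasmid as low copy.

Between the nopaline-type left and right border repeats sit three expression units. mApple, a monomeric red DsRed derivative, is driven by the CaMV 35S promoter, followed by a fragment of the TMV Ω translational enhancer, and is terminated by a CaMV poly(A) signal. mCitrine, a yellow Aequorea-derived fluorescent protein, lies on the opposite strand with a NOS terminator. According to the catalogue it is expressed from the Arabidopsis thaliana UBQ10 promoter, which the automated feature table does not annotate, although an unannotated stretch upstream of the mCitrine coding sequence is where it would be expected. The nat gene sits between a NOS promoter and NOS terminator and allows nourseothricin/streptothricin selection of transformed plant cells. Residual attB2 sites reflect the Gateway origin of the backbone, and the CaMV protein fragment flagged just upstream of the 35S promoter is probably viral sequence associated with that promoter region.

The two-colour design suits ratiometric comparison, with the 35S-driven mApple as a possible internal reference for mCitrine output from a test promoter. However, the record states only the expression arrangement and a synthetic biology classification, not a specific application.
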