Features (pLannotate 1.2.2; 25 found; start..end, strand, type, name):
      1..345     +  promoter       CaMV 35S promoter: strong constitutive promoter from cauliflower mosaic virus
    298..344     +  promoter       minimal CaMV 35S promoter: minimal 35S promoter from cauliflower mosaic virus
    377..402     +  misc_feature   TMV Ω (fragment): translational enhancer from the tobacco mosaic virus 5'-leader sequence (Gallie et al., 1988)
    453..1163    +  CDS            mApple: photostable monomeric derivative of DsRed (Shaner et al., 2008) mammalian codon-optimized
   1169..1189    -  protein_bind   attB2: mutant version of attB; core recombination site for the Gateway® BP reaction BP Clonase™
   1261..1420    +  polyA_signal   CaMV poly(A) signal (fragment): cauliflower mosaic virus polyadenylation signal
   1510..1534    +  misc_feature   RB T-DNA repeat: right border repeat from nopaline C58 T-DNA
   1904..2305    +  CDS            Y4CG_SINFN (fragment): Protein inferred from homology: Swiss-Prot protein existence level 3. From Sinorhizobium fredii (strain NBRC 101917 / NGR234).
   2865..3494    +  CDS            pVS1 StaA: stability protein from the Pseudomonas plasmid pVS1 (Heeb et al., 2000)
   3923..4996    +  CDS            pVS1 RepA: replication protein from the Pseudomonas plasmid pVS1 (Heeb et al., 2000)
   5062..5256    +  rep_origin     pVS1 oriV: origin of replication for the Pseudomonas plasmid pVS1 (Heeb et al., 2000)
   5459..5498    +  CDS            rop (fragment): Rop protein, which maintains plasmids at low copy number; rop
   5600..5740    +  misc_feature   bom: basis of mobility region from pBR322
   5926..6514    -  rep_origin     ori: high-copy-number ColE1/pMB1/pBR322/pUC origin of replication
   6760..7547    -  CDS            SmR (fragment): aminoglycoside adenylyltransferase (Murphy, 1985); aadA; confers resistance to spectinomycin and streptomycin
   7558..7614    -  CDS            GmR (fragment): gentamycin acetyltransferase; aacC1; confers resistance to gentamycin
   7790..7813    -  promoter       Pc promoter (fragment): intI1 (promoter lies within the coding sequence); class 1 integron promoter
   8072..8096    +  misc_feature   LB T-DNA repeat: left border repeat from nopaline C58 T-DNA
   8189..8441    -  terminator     NOS terminator: nopaline synthase terminator and poly(A) signal
   8466..9030    -  CDS            NrsR (fragment): nourseothricin acetyltransferase; Streptomyces noursei nat1; confers resistance to nourseothricin
   9078..9257    -  promoter       NOS promoter: nopaline synthase promoter
   9367..9619    -  terminator     NOS terminator: nopaline synthase terminator and poly(A) signal
   9625..9646    +  protein_bind   attB2 (fragment): mutant version of attB; recombination site for the Gateway® BP reaction BP Clonase™
   9664..10380   -  CDS            mCitrine: mCitrine is a basic (constitutively fluorescent) yellow fluorescent protein published in 2001, derived from Aequorea victoria.
  11014..11625   +  CDS            IBMP_CAMVB (fragment): Experimental evidence at protein level: Swiss-Prot protein existence level 1. Enhances the ribosomal termination-reinitiation event leading to the translation of major open reading frames on the polycistronic viral RNAs. From Cauliflower mosaic virus (strain Bari 1) (CaMV).
>Addgene plasmid #140406 | GS1.1/UBQ10 | addgene full sequence | sequence record 297826 | Addgene NGS Result
TGAGACTTTTCAACAAAGGGTAATATCGGGAAACCTCCTCGGATTCCATTGCCCAGCTATCTGTCACTTC
ATCAAAAGGACAGTAGAAAAGGAAGGTGGCACCTACAAATGCCATCATTGCGATAAAGGAAAGGCTATCG
TTCAAGATGCCCCTGCCGACAGTGGTCCCAAAGATGGACCCCCACCCACGAGGAGCATCGTGGAAAAAGA
AGACGTTCCAACCACGTCTTCAAAGCAAGTGGATTGATGTGATATCTCCACTGACGTAAGGGATGACGCA
CAATCCCACTATCCTTCGCAAGACCCTTCCTCTATATAAGGAAGTTCATTTCATTTGGAGAGGACTCCGG
TATTTTTACAACAATTACCACAACAAAACAAACAACAAACAACATTACAATTTACTATTCTAGTCGACCT
GCAGGCGGCCGCACTAGTGATATCACAAGTTTATGGTGAGCAAGGGCGAGGAGAATAACATGGCCATCAT
CAAGGAGTTCATGCGCTTCAAGGTGCACATGGAGGGCTCCGTGAACGGCCACGAGTTCGAGATCGAGGGC
GAGGGCGAGGGCCGCCCCTACGAGGCCTTTCAGACCGCTAAGCTGAAGGTGACCAAGGGTGGCCCCCTGC
CCTTCGCCTGGGACATCCTGTCCCCTCAGTTCATGTACGGCTCCAAGGTCTACATTAAGCACCCAGCCGA
CATCCCCGACTACTTCAAGCTGTCCTTCCCCGAGGGCTTCAGGTGGGAGCGCGTGATGAACTTCGAGGAC
GGCGGCATTATTCACGTTAACCAGGACTCCTCCCTGCAGGACGGCGTGTTCATCTACAAGGTGAAGCTGC
GCGGCACCAACTTCCCCTCCGACGGCCCCGTAATGCAGAAGAAGACCATGGGCTGGGAGGCCTCCGAGGA
GCGGATGTACCCCGAGGACGGCGCCCTGAAGAGCGAGATCAAGAAGAGGCTGAAGCTGAAGGACGGCGGC
CACTACGCCGCCGAGGTCAAGACCACCTACAAGGCCAAGAAGCCCGTGCAGCTGCCCGGCGCCTACATCG
TCGACATCAAGTTGGACATCGTGTCCCACAACGAGGACTACACCATCGTGGAACAGTACGAACGCGCCGA
GGGCCGCCACTCCACCGGCGGCATGGACGAGCTGTACAAGTAATCGTTCAGCTTTCTTGTACAAAGTGGT
GATATCCCGCGGCCATGCTAGAGTCCGCAAAAATCACCAGTCTCTCTCTACAAATCTATCTCTCTCTATT
TTTCTCCAGAATAATGTGTGAGTAGTTCCCAGATAAGGGAATTAGGGTTCTTATAGGGTTTCGCTCATGT
GTTGAGCATATAAGAAACCCTTAGTATGTATTTGTATTTGTAAAATACTTCTATCAATAAAATTTCTAAT
TCCTAAAACCAAAATCCAGTGACCTGCAGGCATGCGACGTCGGGCCCAAGCTTAGCTTGAGCTTGGATCA
GATTGTCGTTTCCCGCCTTCAGTTTAAACTATCAGTGTTTGACAGGATATATTGGCGGGTAAACCTAAGA
GAAAAGAGCGTTTATTAGAATAATCGGATATTTAAAAGGGCGTGAAAAGGTTTATCCGTTCGTCCATTTG
TATGTGCATGCCAACCACAGGGTTCCCCTCGGGATCAAAGTACTTTAAAGTACTTTAAAGTACTTTAAAG
TACTTTGATCCAACCCCTCCGCTGCTATAGTGCAGTCGGCTTCTGACGTTCAGTGCAGCCGTCTTCTGAA
AACGACATGTCGCACAAGTCCTAAGTTACGCGACAGGCTGCCGCCCTGCCCTTTTCCTGGCGTTTTCTTG
TCGCGTGTTTTAGTCGCATAAAGTAGAATACTTGCGACTAGAACCGGAGACATTACGCCATGAACAAGAG
CGCCGCCGCTGGCCTGCTGGGCTATGCCCGCGTCAGCACCGACGACCAGGACTTGACCAACCAACGGGCC
GAACTGCACGCGGCCGGCTGCACCAAGCTGTTTTCCGAGAAGATCACCGGCACCAGGCGCGACCGCCCGG
AGCTGGCCAGGATGCTTGACCACCTACGCCCTGGCGACGTTGTGACAGTGACCAGGCTAGACCGCCTGGC
CCGCAGCACCCGCGACCTACTGGACATTGCCGAGCGCATCCAGGAGGCCGGCGCGGGCCTGCGTAGCCTG
GCAGAGCCGTGGGCCGACACCACCACGCCGGCCGGCCGCATGGTGTTGACCGTGTTCGCCGGCATTGCCG
AGTTCGAGCGTTCCCTAATCATCGACCGCACCCGGAGCGGGCGCGAGGCCGCCAAGGCCCGAGGCGTGAA
GTTTGGCCCCCGCCCTACCCTCACCCCGGCACAGATCGCGCACGCCCGCGAGCTGATCGACCAGGAAGGC
CGCACCGTGAAAGAGGCGGCTGCACTGCTTGGCGTGCATCGCTCGACCCTGTACCGCGCACTTGAGCGCA
GCGAGGAAGTGACGCCCACCGAGGCCAGGCGGCGCGGTGCCTTCCGTGAGGACGCATTGACCGAGGCCGA
CGCCCTGGCGGCCGCCGAGAATGAACGCCAAGAGGAACAAGCATGAAACCGCACCAGGACGGCCAGGACG
AACCGTTTTTCATTACCGAAGAGATCGAGGCGGAGATGATCGCGGCCGGGTACGTGTTCGAGCCGCCCGC
GCACGTCTCAACCGTGCGGCTGCATGAAATCCTGGCCGGTTTGTCTGATGCCAAGCTGGCGGCCTGGCCG
GCCAGCTTGGCCGCTGAAGAAACCGAGCGCCGCCGTCTAAAAAGGTGATGTGTATTTGAGTAAAACAGCT
TGCGTCATGCGGTCGCTGCGTATATGATGCGATGAGTAAATAAACAAATACGCAAGGGGAACGCATGAAG
GTTATCGCTGTACTTAACCAGAAAGGCGGGTCAGGCAAGACGACCATCGCAACCCATCTAGCCCGCGCCC
TGCAACTCGCCGGGGCCGATGTTCTGTTAGTCGATTCCGATCCCCAGGGCAGTGCCCGCGATTGGGCGGC
CGTGCGGGAAGATCAACCGCTAACCGTTGTCGGCATCGACCGCCCGACGATTGACCGCGACGTGAAGGCC
ATCGGCCGGCGCGACTTCGTAGTGATCGACGGAGCGCCCCAGGCGGCGGACTTGGCTGTGTCCGCGATCA
AGGCAGCCGACTTCGTGCTGATTCCGGTGCAGCCAAGCCCTTACGACATATGGGCCACCGCCGACCTGGT
GGAGCTGGTTAAGCAGCGCATTGAGGTCACGGATGGAAGGCTACAAGCGGCCTTTGTCGTGTCGCGGGCG
ATCAAAGGCACGCGCATCGGCGGTGAGGTTGCCGAGGCGCTGGCCGGGTACGAGCTGCCCATTCTTGAGT
CCCGTATCACGCAGCGCGTGAGCTACCCAGGCACTGCCGCCGCCGGCACAACCGTTCTTGAATCAGAACC
CGAGGGCGACGCTGCCCGCGAGGTCCAGGCGCTGGCCGCTGAAATTAAATCAAAACTCATTTGAGTTAAT
GAGGTAAAGAGAAAATGAGCAAAAGCACAAACACGCTAAGTGCCGGCCGTCCGAGCGCACGCAGCAGCAA
GGCTGCAACGTTGGCCAGCCTGGCAGACACGCCAGCCATGAAGCGGGTCAACTTTCAGTTGCCGGCGGAG
GATCACACCAAGCTGAAGATGTACGCGGTACGCCAAGGCAAGACCATTACCGAGCTGCTATCTGAATACA
TCGCGCAGCTACCAGAGTAAATGAGCAAATGAATAAATGAGTAGATGAATTTTAGCGGCTAAAGGAGGCG
GCATGGAAAATCAAGAACAACCAGGCACCGACGCCGTGGAATGCCCCATGTGTGGAGGAACGGGCGGTTG
GCCAGGCGTAAGCGGCTGGGTTGTCTGCCGGCCCTGCAATGGCACTGGAACCCCCAAGCCCGAGGAATCG
GCGTGAGCGGTCGCAAACCATCCGGCCCGGTACAAATCGGCGCGGCGCTGGGTGATGACCTGGTGGAGAA
GTTGAAGGCCGCGCAGGCCGCCCAGCGGCAACGCATCGAGGCAGAAGCACGCCCCGGTGAATCGTGGCAA
GCGGCCGCTGATCGAATCCGCAAAGAATCCCGGCAACCGCCGGCAGCCGGTGCGCCGTCGATTAGGAAGC
CGCCCAAGGGCGACGAGCAACCAGATTTTTTCGTTCCGATGCTCTATGACGTGGGCACCCGCGATAGTCG
CAGCATCATGGACGTGGCCGTTTTCCGTCTGTCGAAGCGTGACCGACGAGCTGGCGAGGTGATCCGCTAC
GAGCTTCCAGACGGGCACGTAGAGGTTTCCGCAGGGCCGGCCGGCATGGCCAGTGTGTGGGATTACGACC
TGGTACTGATGGCGGTTTCCCATCTAACCGAATCCATGAACCGATACCGGGAAGGGAAGGGAGACAAGCC
CGGCCGCGTGTTCCGTCCACACGTTGCGGACGTACTCAAGTTCTGCCGGCGAGCCGATGGCGGAAAGCAG
AAAGACGACCTGGTAGAAACCTGCATTCGGTTAAACACCACGCACGTTGCCATGCAGCGTACGAAGAAGG
CCAAGAACGGCCGCCTGGTGACGGTATCCGAGGGTGAAGCCTTGATTAGCCGCTACAAGATCGTAAAGAG
CGAAACCGGGCGGCCGGAGTACATCGAGATCGAGCTAGCTGATTGGATGTACCGCGAGATCACAGAAGGC
AAGAACCCGGACGTGCTGACGGTTCACCCCGATTACTTTTTGATCGATCCCGGCATCGGCCGTTTTCTCT
ACCGCCTGGCACGCCGCGCCGCAGGCAAGGCAGAAGCCAGATGGTTGTTCAAGACGATCTACGAACGCAG
TGGCAGCGCCGGAGAGTTCAAGAAGTTCTGTTTCACCGTGCGCAAGCTGATCGGGTCAAATGACCTGCCG
GAGTACGATTTGAAGGAGGAGGCGGGGCAGGCTGGCCCGATCCTAGTCATGCGCTACCGCAACCTGATCG
AGGGCGAAGCATCCGCCGGTTCCTAATGTACGGAGCAGATGCTAGGGCAAATTGCCCTAGCAGGGGAAAA
AGGTCGAAAAGGTCTCTTTCCTGTGGATAGCACGTACATTGGGAACCCAAAGCCGTACATTGGGAACCGG
AACCCGTACATTGGGAACCCAAAGCCGTACATTGGGAACCGGTCACACATGTAAGTGACTGATATAAAAG
AGAAAAAAGGCGATTTTTCCGCCTAAAACTCTTTAAAACTTATTAAAACTCTTAAAACCCGCCTGGCCTG
TGCATAACTGTCTGGCCAGCGCACAGCCGAAGAGCTGCAAAAAGCGCCTACCCTTCGGTCGCTGCGCTCC
CTACGCCCCGCCGCTTCGCGTCGGCCTATCGCGGCCGCTGGCCGCTCAAAAATGGCTGGCCTACGGCCAG
GCAATCTACCAGGGCGCGGACAAGCCGCGCCGTCGCCACTCGACCGCCGGCGCCCACATCAAGGCACCCT
GCCTCGCGCGTTTCGGTGATGACGGTGAAAACCTCTGACACATGCAGCTCCCGGAGACGGTCACAGCTTG
TCTGTAAGCGGATGCCGGGAGCAGACAAGCCCGTCAGGGCGCGTCAGCGGGTGTTGGCGGGTGTCGGGGC
GCAGCCATGACCCAGTCACGTAGCGATAGCGGAGTGTATACTGGCTTAACTATGCGGCATCAGAGCAGAT
TGTACTGAGAGTGCACCATATGCGGTGTGAAATACCGCACAGATGCGTAAGGAGAAAATACCGCATCAGG
CGCTCTTCCGCTTCCTCGCTCACTGACTCGCTGCGCTCGGTCGTTCGGCTGCGGCGAGCGGTATCAGCTC
ACTCAAAGGCGGTAATACGGTTATCCACAGAATCAGGGGATAACGCAGGAAAGAACATGTGAGCAAAAGG
CCAGCAAAAGGCCAGGAACCGTAAAAAGGCCGCGTTGCTGGCGTTTTTCCATAGGCTCCGCCCCCCTGAC
GAGCATCACAAAAATCGACGCTCAAGTCAGAGGTGGCGAAACCCGACAGGACTATAAAGATACCAGGCGT
TTCCCCCTGGAAGCTCCCTCGTGCGCTCTCCTGTTCCGACCCTGCCGCTTACCGGATACCTGTCCGCCTT
TCTCCCTTCGGGAAGCGTGGCGCTTTCTCATAGCTCACGCTGTAGGTATCTCAGTTCGGTGTAGGTCGTT
CGCTCCAAGCTGGGCTGTGTGCACGAACCCCCCGTTCAGCCCGACCGCTGCGCCTTATCCGGTAACTATC
GTCTTGAGTCCAACCCGGTAAGACACGACTTATCGCCACTGGCAGCAGCCACTGGTAACAGGATTAGCAG
AGCGAGGTATGTAGGCGGTGCTACAGAGTTCTTGAAGTGGTGGCCTAACTACGGCTACACTAGAAGGACA
GTATTTGGTATCTGCGCTCTGCTGAAGCCAGTTACCTTCGGAAAAAGAGTTGGTAGCTCTTGATCCGGCA
AACAAACCACCGCTGGTAGCGGTGGTTTTTTTGTTTGCAAGCAGCAGATTACGCGCAGAAAAAAAGGATC
TCAAGAAGATCCTTTGATCTTTTCTACGGGGTCTGACGCTCAGTGGAACGAAAACTCACGTTAAGGGATT
TTGGTCATGCATGATATATCTCCCAATTTGTGTAGGGCTTATTATGCACGCTTAAAAATAATAAAAGCAG
ACTTGACCTGATAGTTTGGCTGTGAGCAATTATGTGCTTAGTGCATCTAACGCTTGAGTTAAGCCGCGCC
GCGAAGCGGCGTCGGCTTGAACGAATTTCTAGCTAGACATTATTTGCCGACTACCTTGGTGATCTCGCCT
TTCACGTAGTGGACAAATTCTTCCAACTGATCTGCGCGCGAGGCCAAGCGATCTTCTTCTTGTCCAAGAT
AAGCCTGTCTAGCTTCAAGTATGACGGGCTGATACTGGGCCGGCAGGCGCTCCATTGCCCAGTCGGCAGC
GACATCCTTCGGCGCGATTTTGCCGGTTACTGCGCTGTACCAAATGCGGGACAACGTAAGCACTACATTT
CGCTCATCGCCAGCCCAGTCGGGCGGCGAGTTCCATAGCGTTAAGGTTTCATTTAGCGCCTCAAATAGAT
CCTGTTCAGGAACCGGATCAAAGAGTTCCTCCGCCGCTGGACCTACCAAGGCAACGCTATGTTCTCTTGC
TTTTGTCAGCAAGATAGCCAGATCAATGTCGATCGTGGCTGGCTCGAAGATACCTGCAAGAATGTCATTG
CGCTGCCATTCTCCAAATTGCAGTTCGCGCTTAGCTGGATAACGCCACGGAATGATGTCGTCGTGCACAA
CAATGGTGACTTCTACAGCGCGGAGAATCTCGCTCTCTCCAGGGGAAGCCGAAGTTTCCAAAAGGTCGTT
GATCAAAGCTCGCCGCGTTGTTTCATCAAGCCTTACGGTCACCGTAACCAGCAAATCAATATCACTGTGT
GGCTTCAGGCCGCCATCCACTGCGGAGCCGTACAAATGTACGGCCAGCAACGTCGGTTCGAGATGGCGCT
CGATGACGCCAACTACCTCTGATAGTTGAGTCGATACTTCGGCGATCACCGCTTCCCCCATGATGTTTAA
CTTTGTTTTAGGGCGACTGCCCTGCTGCGTAACATCGTTGCTGCTCCATAACATCAAACATCGACCCACG
GCGTAACGCGCTTGCTGCTTGGATGCCCGAGGCATAGACTGTACCCCAAAAAAACAGTCATAACAAGCCA
TGAAAACCGCCACTGCGCCGTTACCACCGCTGCGTTCGGTCAAGGTTCTGGACCAGTTGCGTGAGCGCAT
ACGCTACTTGCATTACAGCTTACGAACCGAACAGGCTTATGTCCACTGGGTTCGTGCCCGAATTGATCAC
AGGCAGCAACGCTCTGTCATCGTTACAATCAACATGCTACCCTCCGCGAGATCATCCGTGTTTCAAACCC
GGCAGCTTAGTTGCCGTTCTTCCGAATAGCATCGGTAACATGAGCAAAGTCTGCCGCCTTACAACGGCTC
TCCCGCTGACGCCGTCCCGGACTGATGGGCTGCCTGTATCGAGTGGTGATTTTGTGCCGAGCTGCCGGTC
GGGGAGCTGTTGGCTGGCTGGTGGCAGGATATATTGTGGTGTAAACAAATTGACGCTTAGACAACTTAAT
AACACATTGCGGACGTTTTTAATGTACTGAATTAACGCCGAATTGAATTATCAGCTTGCATGCCGGTCGA
TCTAGTAACATAGATGACACCGCGCGCGATAATTTATCCTAGTTTGCGCGCTATATTTTGTTTTCTATCG
CGTATTAAATGTATAATTGCGGGACTCTAATCATAAAAACCCATCTCATAAATAACGTCATGCATTACAT
GTTAATTATTACATGCTTAACGTAATTCAACAGAAATTATATGATAATCATCGCAAGACCGGCAACAGGA
TTCAATCTTAAGAAACTTTATTGCCAAATGTTTGAACGATCTGCTTGACTCTAGGGGTCATCATTAGGGG
CAGGGCATGCTCATGTAGAGCGCCTGCTCGCCGTCCGAGGCGGTGCCGTCGTACAGGGCGGTGTCCAGGC
CGCAGAGGGTGAACCCCATCCGCCGGTACGCGTGGATCGCCGGTGCGTTGACGTTGGTGACCTCCAGCCA
GAGGTGCCCGGCACCCCGCTCGCGGGCGAACTCCGTCGCGAGCCCCATCAACGCGCGCCCGACCCCGTGC
CCCCGGTGCTCCGGGGCGACCTCGATGTCCTCGACGGTCAGCCGGCGGTTCCAGCCGGAGTACGAGACGA
CCACGAAGCCCGCCAGGTCGCCGTCGTCCCCGTACGCGACGAACGTCCGAGAGTCCGGGTCGCCGTCCTC
CCCGTCGTCCGATTCGTCGTCCGATTCGTCGTCGGGGAACACCTTGGTCAGGGGCGGGTCCACCGGCACC
TCCCGCAGGGTGAAGCCGTCCCCGGTGGCGGTGACGCGGAAGACGGTGTCGGTGGTGAAGGACCCATCCA
GTGCCTCGATGGCCTCGGCGTCCCCCGGGACACTGGTGCGGTACCGGTAAGCCGTGTCGTCAAGAGTGGT
ACCCATGGTAGATCCCCTCGATCGAGTTGAGAGTGAATATGAGACTCTAATTGGATACCGAGGGGAATTT
ATGGAACGTCAGTGGAGCATTTTTGACAAGAAATATTTGCTAGCTGATAGTGACCTTAGGCGACTTTTGA
ACGCGCAATAATGGTTTCTGACGTATGTGCTTAGCTCATTAAACTCCAGAAACCCGCGGCTCAGTGGCTC
CTTCAACGTTGCGGTTCTGTCAGTTCCAAACGTAAAACGGCTTGTCCCGCGTCATCGGCGGGGGTCATAA
CGTGACTCCCTTAATTCTCCGCTCATGATTGATAATTCGAGCTCTCCCATATGGTCGATCTAGTAACATA
GATGACACCGCGCGCGATAATTTATCCTAGTTTGCGCGCTATATTTTGTTTTCTATCGCGTATTAAATGT
ATAATTGCGGGACTCTAATCATAAAAACCCATCTCATAAATAACGTCATGCATTACATGTTAATTATTAC
ATGCTTAACGTAATTCAACAGAAATTATATGATAATCATCGCAAGACCGGCAACAGGATTCAATCTTAAG
AAACTTTATTGCCAAATGTTTGAACGATCTGCCAACTTTGTACAAGAAAGCTGGGTCGGCGCGCCCACCC
TTACTTGTACAGCTCGTCCATGCCGAGAGTGATCCCGGCGGCGGTCACGAACTCCAGCAGGACCATGTGA
TCGCGCTTCTCGTTGGGGTCTTTGCTCAGCTTGGACTGGTAGCTCAGGTAGTGGTTGTCGGGCAGCAGCA
CGGGGCCGTCGCCGATGGGGGTGTTCTGCTGGTAGTGGTCGGCGAGCTGCACGCTGCCGTCCTCGATGTT
GTGGCGGATCTTGAAGTTCACCTTGATGCCGTTCTTCTGCTTGTCGGCCATGATATAGACGTTGTGGCTG
TTGTAGTTGTACTCCAGCTTGTGCCCCAGGATGTTGCCGTCCTCCTTGAAGTCGATGCCCTTCAGCTCGA
TGCGGTTCACCAGGGTGTCGCCCTCGAACTTCACCTCGGCGCGGGTCTTGTAGTTGCCGTCGTCCTTGAA
GAAGATGGTGCGCTCCTGGACGTAGCCTTCGGGCATGGCGGACTTGAAGAAGTCGTGCTGCTTCATGTGG
TCGGGGTAGCGGGCGAAGCACATCAGGCCGTAGCCGAAGGTGGTCACGAGGGTGGGCCAGGGCACGGGCA
GCTTGCCGGTGGTGCAGATGAACTTCAGGGTCAGCTTGCCGTAGGTGGCATCGCCCTCGCCCTCGCCGGA
CACGCTGAACTTGTGGCCGTTTACGTCGCCGTCCAGCTCGACCAGGATGGGCACCACCCCGGTGAACAGC
TCCTCGCCCTTGCTCACCATCTGTTAATCAGAAAAACTCAGATTAATCGACAAATTCGATCGCACAAACT
AGAAACTAACACCAGATCTAGATAGAAATCACAAATCGAAGAGTAATTATTCGACAAAACTCAAATTATT
TGAACAAATCGGATGATATCTATGAAACCCTAATCGAGAATTAAGATGATATCTAACGATCAAACCCAGA
AAATCGTCTTCGATCTAAGATTAACAGAATCTAAACCAAAGAACATATACGAAATTGGGATCGAACGAAA
ACAAAATCGAAGATTTTGAGAGAATAAGGAACACAGAAATTTACCTTGATCACGGTAGAGAGAATTGAGA
GAAAGTTTTTAAGATTTTGAGAAATTGAAATCTGAATTGTGAAGAAGAAGAGCTCTTTGGGTATTGTTTT
ATAGAAGAAGAAGAAGAAAAGACGAGGACGACTAGGTCACGAGAAAGCTAAGGCGGTGAAGCAATAGCTA
ATAATAAAATGACACGTGTATTGAGCGTTGTTTACACGCAAAGTTGTTTTTGGCTAATTGCCTTATTTTT
AGGTTGAGGAAAAGTATTTGTGCTTTGAGTTGATAAACACGACTCGTGTGTGCCGGCTGCAACCACTTTG
ACGCCGTTTATTACTGACTCGTCGACACTAGAGCCAAGCTGATCTCCTTTGCCCCGGAGATCACCATGGA
CGACTTTCTCTATCTCTACGATCTAGGAAGAAAGTTCGACGGAGAAGGTGACGATACCATGTTCACCACC
GATAATGAGAAGATTAGCCTCTTCAATTTCAGAAAGAATGCTGACCCACAGATGGTTAGAGAGGCCTACG
CGGCAGGTCTCATCAAGACGATCTACCCGAGTAATAATCTCCAGGAGATCAAATACCTTCCCAAGAAGGT
TAAAGATGCAGTCAAAAGATTCAGGACTAACTGCATCAAGAACACAGAGAAAGATATATTTCTCAAGATC
AGAAGTACTATTCCAGTATGGACGATTCAAGGCTTGCTTCATAAACCAAGGCAAGTAATAGAGATTGGAG
TCTCTAAGAAAGTAGTTCCTACTGAATCAAAGGCCATGGAGTCAAAAATTCAGATCGAGGATCTAACAGA
ACTCGCCGTGAAGACTGGCGAACAGTTCATACAGAGTCTTTTACGACTCAATGACAAGAAGAAAATCTTC
GTCAACATGGTGGAGCACGACACTCTCGTCTACTCCAAGAATATCAAAGATACAGTCTCAGAAGACCAAA
GGGCTAT
